Addgene plasmid #99665: dSp-Rta 50-175
Purpose: Expresses dSp Cas9 fused to truncated RTA activation domain
Depositing lab: George Church. Depositing organization: Harvard Medical School. Publication: Rational design of a compact CRISPR-Cas9 activator for AAV-mediated delivery. Vora S, Cheng J, Xiao R, VanDusen NJ, Quintino L, Pu WT, Vandenberghe LH, Chavez A, Church G. bioRxiv 2018. 298620 10.1101/298620.
Backbone
  Vector backbone: pBR322
  Vector type: Mammalian Expression
Growth in bacteria
  Bacterial resistance: Ampicillin, 100 μg/mL
  Growth temperature: 37°C
  Growth strain: DH5alpha
  Copy number: Low Copy
Gene/Insert
  Gene/Insert name: dCas9
  Species: Synthetic
  Mutation: dead Cas9
  Tag / fusion protein: truncated RTA activation domain (51-175) (C terminal on insert)
  Cloning method: Restriction Enzyme; 5′ cloning site unknown (unknown if destroyed); 3′ cloning site unknown (unknown if destroyed)
Terms and licenses: Academic/Nonprofit Terms; Industry Terms: Not Available to Industry
Depositor comments: Please visit https://doi.org/10.1101/298620 for bioRxiv preprint.
How to cite: dSp-Rta 50-175 was a gift from George Church (Addgene plasmid # 99665 ; http://n2t.net/addgene:99665 ; RRID:Addgene_99665)
