[The description below was written by a language model from this plasmid's Addgene catalogue record and pLannotate feature annotations shown in this document.]
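Description:
dSp-Rta 50-175 is a 7,690 bp mammalian expression plasmid on a pBR322-type backbone. It encodes a nuclease-dead Streptococcus pyogenes Cas9 fused at its C terminus to a shortened version of the Rta transcriptional activation domain. It is propagated in E. coli through a ColE1/pMB1-family origin and selected with ampicillin via the β-lactamase gene and its native promoter; a fragment of the pBR322 bom region is also present. The catalogue lists the plasmid as low copy, whereas the automated annotation labels the origin generically as high-copy. No mammalian selection marker or reporter is annotated.

The expression cassette is driven by the human cytomegalovirus immediate-early enhancer and promoter. The annotated Cas9 reading frame matches the Cas9m4 variant, which carries D10A, D839A, H840A and N863A. These mutations abolish DNA cleavage while preserving guide-RNA-directed DNA binding. Downstream, after a short unannotated interval, lies a 375 bp fragment of the activation domain from the Epstein-Barr virus Rta/BRLF1 transactivator, a length consistent with the roughly 125-residue truncation. The plasmid name gives the segment as 50-175 and the tag field as 51-175. An HSV thymidine kinase polyadenylation signal terminates the transcript, and a small inverted remnant of the bGH poly(A) signal follows it. The depositor sequence and the repository's sequencing result carry the same features in the same order, offset by 60 bp in numbering.

No guide RNA cassette is annotated, so a guide would have to be supplied separately to direct the fusion to a target promoter for CRISPR-based gene activation. The associated work concerns designing a compact Cas9 activator small enough for AAV delivery, and this construct appears to be one of the Rta truncation variants tested for that purpose. The plasmid itself has no annotated AAV ITRs.
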