Features (pLannotate 1.2.2; 10 found; start..end, strand, type, name):
    110..489     +  enhancer       CMV enhancer: human cytomegalovirus immediate early enhancer
    490..693     +  promoter       CMV promoter: human cytomegalovirus (CMV) immediate early promoter
    808..4911    +  CDS            Cas9m4: catalytically dead mutant of the Cas9 endonuclease from the Streptococcus pyogenes Type II CRISPR/Cas system RNA-guided DNA-binding protein that lacks endonuclease activity due to the mutations D10A, D839A, H840A, and N863A (Mali et al., 2013)
   4975..5349    +  CDS            Rta AD (fragment): transcriptional activation domain from the human herpesvirus 4 (Epstein-Barr virus) replication and transcription activator Rta/BRLF1 (Hardwick et al., 1992; Chavez et al., 2015)
   5448..5496    +  polyA_signal   HSV TK poly(A) signal: herpes simplex virus thymidine kinase polyadenylation signal (Cole and Stacy, 1985)
   5587..5603    -  polyA_signal   bGH poly(A) signal (fragment): bovine growth hormone polyadenylation signal
   5810..6398    -  rep_origin     ori: high-copy-number ColE1/pMB1/pBR322/pUC origin of replication
   6569..7429    -  CDS            AmpR: β-lactamase; bla; confers resistance to ampicillin, carbenicillin, and related antibiotics
   7430..7534    -  promoter       AmpR promoter: bla
   7593..7645    -  misc_feature   bom (fragment): basis of mobility region from pBR322
>Addgene plasmid #99665 | dSp-Rta 50-175 | addgene full sequence | sequence record 192035 | Addgene NGS Result
AAAATTTAAGCTACAACAAGGCAAGGCTTGACCGACAATTGCATGAAGAATCTGCTTAGGGTTAGGCGTT
TTGCGCTGCTTCGCGATGTACGGGCCAGATATACGCGTTGACATTGATTATTGACTAGTTATTAATAGTA
ATCAATTACGGGGTCATTAGTTCATAGCCCATATATGGAGTTCCGCGTTACATAACTTACGGTAAATGGC
CCGCCTGGCTGACCGCCCAACGACCCCCGCCCATTGACGTCAATAATGACGTATGTTCCCATAGTAACGC
CAATAGGGACTTTCCATTGACGTCAATGGGTGGAGTATTTACGGTAAACTGCCCACTTGGCAGTACATCA
AGTGTATCATATGCCAAGTACGCCCCCTATTGACGTCAATGACGGTAAATGGCCCGCCTGGCATTATGCC
CAGTACATGACCTTATGGGACTTTCCTACTTGGCAGTACATCTACGTATTAGTCATCGCTATTACCATGG
TGATGCGGTTTTGGCAGTACATCAATGGGCGTGGATAGCGGTTTGACTCACGGGGATTTCCAAGTCTCCA
CCCCATTGACGTCAATGGGAGTTTGTTTTGGCACCAAAATCAACGGGACTTTCCAAAATGTCGTAACAAC
TCCGCCCCATTGACGCAAATGGGCGGTAGGCGTGTACGGTGGGAGGTCTATATAAGCAGAGCTCGTTTAG
TGAACCGTCAGATCGCCTGGAGACGCCATCCACGCTGTTTTGACCTCCATAGAAGACACCGGGACCGATC
CAGCCTCCGGACTCTAGAGGATCGAACCCTTGCCACCATGGACAAGAAGTACTCCATTGGGCTCGCTATC
GGCACAAACAGCGTCGGCTGGGCCGTCATTACGGACGAGTACAAGGTGCCGAGCAAAAAATTCAAAGTTC
TGGGCAATACCGATCGCCACAGCATAAAGAAGAACCTCATTGGCGCCCTCCTGTTCGACTCCGGGGAGAC
GGCCGAAGCCACGCGGCTCAAAAGAACAGCACGGCGCAGATATACCCGCAGAAAGAATCGGATCTGCTAC
CTGCAGGAGATCTTTAGTAATGAGATGGCTAAGGTGGATGACTCTTTCTTCCATAGGCTGGAGGAGTCCT
TTTTGGTGGAGGAGGATAAAAAGCACGAGCGCCACCCAATCTTTGGCAATATCGTGGACGAGGTGGCGTA
CCATGAAAAGTACCCAACCATATATCATCTGAGGAAGAAGCTTGTAGACAGTACTGATAAGGCTGACTTG
CGGTTGATCTATCTCGCGCTGGCGCATATGATCAAATTTCGGGGACACTTCCTCATCGAGGGGGACCTGA
ACCCAGACAACAGCGATGTCGACAAACTCTTTATCCAACTGGTTCAGACTTACAATCAGCTTTTCGAAGA
GAACCCGATCAACGCATCCGGAGTTGACGCCAAAGCAATCCTGAGCGCTAGGCTGTCCAAATCCCGGCGG
CTCGAAAACCTCATCGCACAGCTCCCTGGGGAGAAGAAGAACGGCCTGTTTGGTAATCTTATCGCCCTGT
CACTCGGGCTGACCCCCAACTTTAAATCTAACTTCGACCTGGCCGAAGATGCCAAGCTTCAACTGAGCAA
AGACACCTACGATGATGATCTCGACAATCTGCTGGCCCAGATCGGCGACCAGTACGCAGACCTTTTTTTG
GCGGCAAAGAACCTGTCAGACGCCATTCTGCTGAGTGATATTCTGCGAGTGAACACGGAGATCACCAAAG
CTCCGCTGAGCGCTAGTATGATCAAGCGCTATGATGAGCACCACCAAGACTTGACTTTGCTGAAGGCCCT
TGTCAGACAGCAACTGCCTGAGAAGTACAAGGAAATTTTCTTCGATCAGTCTAAAAATGGCTACGCCGGA
TACATTGACGGCGGAGCAAGCCAGGAGGAATTTTACAAATTTATTAAGCCCATCTTGGAAAAAATGGACG
GCACCGAGGAGCTGCTGGTAAAGCTTAACAGAGAAGATCTGTTGCGCAAACAGCGCACTTTCGACAATGG
AAGCATCCCCCACCAGATTCACCTGGGCGAACTGCACGCTATCCTCAGGCGGCAAGAGGATTTCTACCCC
TTTTTGAAAGATAACAGGGAAAAGATTGAGAAAATCCTCACATTTCGGATACCCTACTATGTAGGCCCCC
TCGCCCGGGGAAATTCCAGATTCGCGTGGATGACTCGCAAATCAGAAGAGACCATCACTCCCTGGAACTT
CGAGGAAGTCGTGGATAAGGGGGCCTCTGCCCAGTCCTTCATCGAAAGGATGACTAACTTTGATAAAAAT
CTGCCTAACGAAAAGGTGCTTCCTAAACACTCTCTGCTGTACGAGTACTTCACAGTTTATAACGAGCTCA
CCAAGGTCAAATACGTCACAGAAGGGATGAGAAAGCCAGCATTCCTGTCTGGAGAGCAGAAGAAAGCTAT
CGTGGACCTCCTCTTCAAGACGAACCGGAAAGTTACCGTGAAACAGCTCAAAGAAGACTATTTCAAAAAG
ATTGAATGTTTCGACTCTGTTGAAATCAGCGGAGTGGAGGATCGCTTCAACGCATCCCTGGGAACGTATC
ACGATCTCCTGAAAATCATTAAAGACAAGGACTTCCTGGACAATGAGGAGAACGAGGACATTCTTGAGGA
CATTGTCCTCACCCTTACGTTGTTTGAAGATAGGGAGATGATTGAAGAACGCTTGAAAACTTACGCTCAT
CTCTTCGACGACAAAGTCATGAAACAGCTCAAGAGGCGCCGATATACAGGATGGGGGCGGCTGTCAAGAA
AACTGATCAATGGGATCCGAGACAAGCAGAGTGGAAAGACAATCCTGGATTTTCTTAAGTCCGATGGATT
TGCCAACCGGAACTTCATGCAGTTGATCCATGATGACTCTCTCACCTTTAAGGAGGACATCCAGAAAGCA
CAAGTTTCTGGCCAGGGGGACAGTCTTCACGAGCACATCGCTAATCTTGCAGGTAGCCCAGCTATCAAAA
AGGGAATACTGCAGACCGTTAAGGTCGTGGATGAACTCGTCAAAGTAATGGGAAGGCATAAGCCCGAGAA
TATCGTTATCGAGATGGCCCGAGAGAACCAAACTACCCAGAAGGGACAGAAGAACAGTAGGGAAAGGATG
AAGAGGATTGAAGAGGGTATAAAAGAACTGGGGTCCCAAATCCTTAAGGAACACCCAGTTGAAAACACCC
AGCTTCAGAATGAGAAGCTCTACCTGTACTACCTGCAGAACGGCAGGGACATGTACGTGGATCAGGAACT
GGACATCAATCGGCTCTCCGACTACGACGTGGCTGCTATCGTGCCCCAGTCTTTTCTCAAAGATGATTCT
ATTGATAATAAAGTGTTGACAAGATCCGATAAAGCTAGAGGGAAGAGTGATAACGTCCCCTCAGAAGAAG
TTGTCAAGAAAATGAAAAATTATTGGCGGCAGCTGCTGAACGCCAAACTGATCACACAACGGAAGTTCGA
TAATCTGACTAAGGCTGAACGAGGTGGCCTGTCTGAGTTGGATAAAGCCGGCTTCATCAAAAGGCAGCTT
GTTGAGACACGCCAGATCACCAAGCACGTGGCCCAAATTCTCGATTCACGCATGAACACCAAGTACGATG
AAAATGACAAACTGATTCGAGAGGTGAAAGTTATTACTCTGAAGTCTAAGCTGGTCTCAGATTTCAGAAA
GGACTTTCAGTTTTATAAGGTGAGAGAGATCAACAATTACCACCATGCGCATGATGCCTACCTGAATGCA
GTGGTAGGCACTGCACTTATCAAAAAATATCCCAAGCTTGAATCTGAATTTGTTTACGGAGACTATAAAG
TGTACGATGTTAGGAAAATGATCGCAAAGTCTGAGCAGGAAATAGGCAAGGCCACCGCTAAGTACTTCTT
TTACAGCAATATTATGAATTTTTTCAAGACCGAGATTACACTGGCCAATGGAGAGATTCGGAAGCGACCA
CTTATCGAAACAAACGGAGAAACAGGAGAAATCGTGTGGGACAAGGGTAGGGATTTCGCGACAGTCCGGA
AGGTCCTGTCCATGCCGCAGGTGAACATCGTTAAAAAGACCGAAGTACAGACCGGAGGCTTCTCCAAGGA
AAGTATCCTCCCGAAAAGGAACAGCGACAAGCTGATCGCACGCAAAAAAGATTGGGACCCCAAGAAATAC
GGCGGATTCGATTCTCCTACAGTCGCTTACAGTGTACTGGTTGTGGCCAAAGTGGAGAAAGGGAAGTCTA
AAAAACTCAAAAGCGTCAAGGAACTGCTGGGCATCACAATCATGGAGCGATCAAGCTTCGAAAAAAACCC
CATCGACTTTCTCGAGGCGAAAGGATATAAAGAGGTCAAAAAAGACCTCATCATTAAGCTTCCCAAGTAC
TCTCTCTTTGAGCTTGAAAACGGCCGGAAACGAATGCTCGCTAGTGCGGGCGAGCTGCAGAAAGGTAACG
AGCTGGCACTGCCCTCTAAATACGTTAATTTCTTGTATCTGGCCAGCCACTATGAAAAGCTCAAAGGGTC
TCCCGAAGATAATGAGCAGAAGCAGCTGTTCGTGGAACAACACAAACACTACCTTGATGAGATCATCGAG
CAAATAAGCGAATTCTCCAAAAGAGTGATCCTCGCCGACGCTAACCTCGATAAGGTGCTTTCTGCTTACA
ATAAGCACAGGGATAAGCCCATCAGGGAGCAGGCAGAAAACATTATCCACTTGTTTACTCTGACCAACTT
GGGCGCGCCTGCAGCCTTCAAGTACTTCGACACCACCATAGACAGAAAGCGGTACACCTCTACAAAGGAG
GTCCTGGACGCCACACTGATTCATCAGTCAATTACGGGGCTCTATGAAACAAGAATCGACCTCTCTCAGC
TCGGTGGAGACAGCAGGGCTGACCCCAAGAAGAAGAGGAAGGTGAGTGGTGGAGGAAGTGGCGGGTCAGG
GTCGAGCCTCGCACCAACACCAACCGGTCCAGTACATGAGCCAGTCGGGTCACTGACCCCGGCACCAGTC
CCTCAGCCACTGGATCCAGCGCCCGCAGTGACTCCCGAGGCCAGTCACCTGTTGGAGGATCCCGATGAAG
AGACGAGCCAGGCTGTCAAAGCCCTTCGGGAGATGGCCGATACTGTGATTCCCCAGAAGGAAGAGGCTGC
AATCTGTGGCCAAATGGACCTTTCCCATCCGCCCCCAAGGGGCCATCTGGATGAGCTGACAACCACACTT
GAGTCCATGACCGAGGATCTGAACCTGGACTCACCCCTGACCCCGGAATTGAACGAGATTCTGGATACCT
TCCTGAACGACGAGTGCCTCTTGCATGCCTAGAAGAATTCGATCCCTACCGGTTAGTAATGAGTTTAAAC
GGGGGAGGCTAACTGAAACACGGAAGGAGACAATACCGGAAGGAACCCGCGCTATGACGGCAATAAAAAG
ACAGAATAAAACGCACGGGTGTTGGGTCGTTTGTTCATAAACGCGGGGTTCGGTCCCAGGGCTGGCACTC
TGTCGATACCCCACCGAGACCCCATTGGGGCCAATACGCCCGCGTTTCTTCCTTTTCCCCACCCCACCCC
CCAAGTTCGGGTGAAGGCCCAGGGCTCGCAGCCAACGTCGGGGCGGCAGGCCCTCCATAGTCGGTCGTTC
GGCTGCGGCGAGCGGTATCAGCTCACTCAAAGGCGGTAATACGGTTATCCACAGAATCAGGGGATAACGC
AGGAAAGAACATGTGAGCAAAAGGCCAGCAAAAGGCCAGGAACCGTAAAAAGGCCGCGTTGCTGGCGTTT
TTCCATAGGCTCCGCCCCCCTGACGAGCATCACAAAAATCGACGCTCAAGTCAGAGGTGGCGAAACCCGA
CAGGACTATAAAGATACCAGGCGTTTCCCCCTGGAAGCTCCCTCGTGCGCTCTCCTGTTCCGACCCTGCC
GCTTACCGGATACCTGTCCGCCTTTCTCCCTTCGGGAAGCGTGGCGCTTTCTCATAGCTCACGCTGTAGG
TATCTCAGTTCGGTGTAGGTCGTTCGCTCCAAGCTGGGCTGTGTGCACGAACCCCCCGTTCAGCCCGACC
GCTGCGCCTTATCCGGTAACTATCGTCTTGAGTCCAACCCGGTAAGACACGACTTATCGCCACTGGCAGC
AGCCACTGGTAACAGGATTAGCAGAGCGAGGTATGTAGGCGGTGCTACAGAGTTCTTGAAGTGGTGGCCT
AACTACGGCTACACTAGAAGAACAGTATTTGGTATCTGCGCTCTGCTGAAGCCAGTTACCTTCGGAAAAA
GAGTTGGTAGCTCTTGATCCGGCAAACAAACCACCGCTGGTAGCGGTGGTTTTTTTGTTTGCAAGCAGCA
GATTACGCGCAGAAAAAAAGGATCTCAAGAAGATCCTTTGATCTTTTCTACGGGGTCTGACGCTCAGTGG
AACGAAAACTCACGTTAAGGGATTTTGGTCATGAGATTATCAAAAAGGATCTTCACCTAGATCCTTTTAA
ATTAAAAATGAAGTTTTAAATCAATCTAAAGTATATATGAGTAAACTTGGTCTGACAGTTACCAATGCTT
AATCAGTGAGGCACCTATCTCAGCGATCTGTCTATTTCGTTCATCCATAGTTGCCTGACTCCCCGTCGTG
TAGATAACTACGATACGGGAGGGCTTACCATCTGGCCCCAGTGCTGCAATGATACCGCGAGACCCACGCT
CACCGGCTCCAGATTTATCAGCAATAAACCAGCCAGCCGGAAGGGCCGAGCGCAGAAGTGGTCCTGCAAC
TTTATCCGCCTCCATCCAGTCTATTAATTGTTGCCGGGAAGCTAGAGTAAGTAGTTCGCCAGTTAATAGT
TTGCGCAACGTTGTTGCCATTGCTACAGGCATCGTGGTGTCACGCTCGTCGTTTGGTATGGCTTCATTCA
GCTCCGGTTCCCAACGATCAAGGCGAGTTACATGATCCCCCATGTTGTGCAAAAAAGCGGTTAGCTCCTT
CGGTCCTCCGATCGTTGTCAGAAGTAAGTTGGCCGCAGTGTTATCACTCATGGTTATGGCAGCACTGCAT
AATTCTCTTACTGTCATGCCATCCGTAAGATGCTTTTCTGTGACTGGTGAGTACTCAACCAAGTCATTCT
GAGAATAGTGTATGCGGCGACCGAGTTGCTCTTGCCCGGCGTCAATACGGGATAATACCGCGCCACATAG
CAGAACTTTAAAAGTGCTCATCATTGGAAAACGTTCTTCGGGGCGAAAACTCTCAAGGATCTTACCGCTG
TTGAGATCCAGTTCGATGTAACCCACTCGTGCACCCAACTGATCTTCAGCATCTTTTACTTTCACCAGCG
TTTCTGGGTGAGCAAAAACAGGAAGGCAAAATGCCGCAAAAAAGGGAATAAGGGCGACACGGAAATGTTG
AATACTCATACTCTTCCTTTTTCAATATTATTGAAGCATTTATCAGGGTTATTGTCTCATGAGCGGATAC
ATATTTGAATGTATTTAGAAAAATAAACAAATAGGGGTTCCGCGCACATTTCCCCGAAAAGTGCCACCTG
ACGTCGACGGATCGGGAGATCTCCCGATCCCCTATGGTGCACTCTCAGTACAATCTGCTCTGATGCCGCA
TAGTTAAGCCAGTATCTGCTCCCTGCTTGTGTGTTGGAGGTCGCTGAGTAGTGCGCGAGC
