Features (pLannotate 1.2.2; 10 found; start..end, strand, type, name):
     50..429     +  enhancer       CMV enhancer: human cytomegalovirus immediate early enhancer
    430..633     +  promoter       CMV promoter: human cytomegalovirus (CMV) immediate early promoter
    748..4851    +  CDS            Cas9m4: catalytically dead mutant of the Cas9 endonuclease from the Streptococcus pyogenes Type II CRISPR/Cas system RNA-guided DNA-binding protein that lacks endonuclease activity due to the mutations D10A, D839A, H840A, and N863A (Mali et al., 2013)
   4915..5289    +  CDS            Rta AD (fragment): transcriptional activation domain from the human herpesvirus 4 (Epstein-Barr virus) replication and transcription activator Rta/BRLF1 (Hardwick et al., 1992; Chavez et al., 2015)
   5388..5436    +  polyA_signal   HSV TK poly(A) signal: herpes simplex virus thymidine kinase polyadenylation signal (Cole and Stacy, 1985)
   5527..5543    -  polyA_signal   bGH poly(A) signal (fragment): bovine growth hormone polyadenylation signal
   5750..6338    -  rep_origin     ori: high-copy-number ColE1/pMB1/pBR322/pUC origin of replication
   6509..7369    -  CDS            AmpR: β-lactamase; bla; confers resistance to ampicillin, carbenicillin, and related antibiotics
   7370..7474    -  promoter       AmpR promoter: bla
   7541..7585    -  misc_feature   bom (fragment): basis of mobility region from pBR322
>Addgene plasmid #99665 | dSp-Rta 50-175 | depositor full sequence | sequence record 192038 | dSp-Rta 50-175 sequence 7690 bps
GTTAGGCGTTTTGCGCTGCTTCGCGATGTACGGGCCAGATATACGCGTTGACATTGATTATTGACTAGTT
ATTAATAGTAATCAATTACGGGGTCATTAGTTCATAGCCCATATATGGAGTTCCGCGTTACATAACTTAC
GGTAAATGGCCCGCCTGGCTGACCGCCCAACGACCCCCGCCCATTGACGTCAATAATGACGTATGTTCCC
ATAGTAACGCCAATAGGGACTTTCCATTGACGTCAATGGGTGGAGTATTTACGGTAAACTGCCCACTTGG
CAGTACATCAAGTGTATCATATGCCAAGTACGCCCCCTATTGACGTCAATGACGGTAAATGGCCCGCCTG
GCATTATGCCCAGTACATGACCTTATGGGACTTTCCTACTTGGCAGTACATCTACGTATTAGTCATCGCT
ATTACCATGGTGATGCGGTTTTGGCAGTACATCAATGGGCGTGGATAGCGGTTTGACTCACGGGGATTTC
CAAGTCTCCACCCCATTGACGTCAATGGGAGTTTGTTTTGGCACCAAAATCAACGGGACTTTCCAAAATG
TCGTAACAACTCCGCCCCATTGACGCAAATGGGCGGTAGGCGTGTACGGTGGGAGGTCTATATAAGCAGA
GCTCGTTTAGTGAACCGTCAGATCGCCTGGAGACGCCATCCACGCTGTTTTGACCTCCATAGAAGACACC
GGGACCGATCCAGCCTCCGGACTCTAGAGGATCGAACCCTTGCCACCATGGACAAGAAGTACTCCATTGG
GCTCGCTATCGGCACAAACAGCGTCGGCTGGGCCGTCATTACGGACGAGTACAAGGTGCCGAGCAAAAAA
TTCAAAGTTCTGGGCAATACCGATCGCCACAGCATAAAGAAGAACCTCATTGGCGCCCTCCTGTTCGACT
CCGGGGAGACGGCCGAAGCCACGCGGCTCAAAAGAACAGCACGGCGCAGATATACCCGCAGAAAGAATCG
GATCTGCTACCTGCAGGAGATCTTTAGTAATGAGATGGCTAAGGTGGATGACTCTTTCTTCCATAGGCTG
GAGGAGTCCTTTTTGGTGGAGGAGGATAAAAAGCACGAGCGCCACCCAATCTTTGGCAATATCGTGGACG
AGGTGGCGTACCATGAAAAGTACCCAACCATATATCATCTGAGGAAGAAGCTTGTAGACAGTACTGATAA
GGCTGACTTGCGGTTGATCTATCTCGCGCTGGCGCATATGATCAAATTTCGGGGACACTTCCTCATCGAG
GGGGACCTGAACCCAGACAACAGCGATGTCGATAAACTCTTTATCCAACTGGTTCAGACTTACAATCAGC
TTTTCGAAGAGAACCCGATCAACGCATCCGGAGTTGACGCCAAAGCAATCCTGAGCGCTAGGCTGTCCAA
ATCCCGGCGGCTCGAAAACCTCATCGCACAGCTCCCTGGGGAGAAGAAGAACGGCCTGTTTGGTAATCTT
ATCGCCCTGTCACTCGGGCTGACCCCCAACTTTAAATCTAACTTCGACCTGGCCGAAGATGCCAAGCTTC
AACTGAGCAAAGACACCTACGATGATGATCTCGACAATCTGCTGGCCCAGATCGGCGACCAGTACGCAGA
CCTTTTTTTGGCGGCAAAGAACCTGTCAGACGCCATTCTGCTGAGTGATATTCTGCGAGTGAACACGGAG
ATCACCAAAGCTCCGCTGAGCGCTAGTATGATCAAGCGCTATGATGAGCACCACCAAGACTTGACTTTGC
TGAAGGCCCTTGTCAGACAGCAACTGCCTGAGAAGTACAAGGAAATTTTCTTCGATCAGTCTAAAAATGG
CTACGCCGGATACATTGACGGCGGAGCAAGCCAGGAGGAATTTTACAAATTTATTAAGCCCATCTTGGAA
AAAATGGACGGCACCGAGGAGCTGCTGGTAAAGCTTAACAGAGAAGATCTGTTGCGCAAACAGCGCACTT
TCGACAATGGAAGCATCCCCCACCAGATTCACCTGGGCGAACTGCACGCTATCCTCAGGCGGCAAGAGGA
TTTCTACCCCTTTTTGAAAGATAACAGGGAAAAGATTGAGAAAATCCTCACATTTCGGATACCCTACTAT
GTAGGCCCCCTCGCCCGGGGAAATTCCAGATTCGCGTGGATGACTCGCAAATCAGAAGAGACCATCACTC
CCTGGAACTTCGAGGAAGTCGTGGATAAGGGGGCCTCTGCCCAGTCCTTCATCGAAAGGATGACTAACTT
TGATAAAAATCTGCCTAACGAAAAGGTGCTTCCTAAACACTCTCTGCTGTACGAGTACTTCACAGTTTAT
AACGAGCTCACCAAGGTCAAATACGTCACAGAAGGGATGAGAAAGCCAGCATTCCTGTCTGGAGAGCAGA
AGAAAGCTATCGTGGACCTCCTCTTCAAGACGAACCGGAAAGTTACCGTGAAACAGCTCAAAGAAGACTA
TTTCAAAAAGATTGAATGTTTCGACTCTGTTGAAATCAGCGGAGTGGAGGATCGCTTCAACGCATCCCTG
GGAACGTATCACGATCTCCTGAAAATCATTAAAGACAAGGACTTCCTGGACAATGAGGAGAACGAGGACA
TTCTTGAGGACATTGTCCTCACCCTTACGTTGTTTGAAGATAGGGAGATGATTGAAGAACGCTTGAAAAC
TTACGCTCATCTCTTCGACGACAAAGTCATGAAACAGCTCAAGAGGCGCCGATATACAGGATGGGGGCGG
CTGTCAAGAAAACTGATCAATGGGATCCGAGACAAGCAGAGTGGAAAGACAATCCTGGATTTTCTTAAGT
CCGATGGATTTGCCAACCGGAACTTCATGCAGTTGATCCATGATGACTCTCTCACCTTTAAGGAGGACAT
CCAGAAAGCACAAGTTTCTGGCCAGGGGGACAGTCTTCACGAGCACATCGCTAATCTTGCAGGTAGCCCA
GCTATCAAAAAGGGAATACTGCAGACCGTTAAGGTCGTGGATGAACTCGTCAAAGTAATGGGAAGGCATA
AGCCCGAGAATATCGTTATCGAGATGGCCCGAGAGAACCAAACTACCCAGAAGGGACAGAAGAACAGTAG
GGAAAGGATGAAGAGGATTGAAGAGGGTATAAAAGAACTGGGGTCCCAAATCCTTAAGGAACACCCAGTT
GAAAACACCCAGCTTCAGAATGAGAAGCTCTACCTGTACTACCTGCAGAACGGCAGGGACATGTACGTGG
ATCAGGAACTGGACATCAATCGGCTCTCCGACTACGACGTGGCTGCTATCGTGCCCCAGTCTTTTCTCAA
AGATGATTCTATTGATAATAAAGTGTTGACAAGATCCGATAAAGCTAGAGGGAAGAGTGATAACGTCCCC
TCAGAAGAAGTTGTCAAGAAAATGAAAAATTATTGGCGGCAGCTGCTGAACGCCAAACTGATCACACAAC
GGAAGTTCGATAATCTGACTAAGGCTGAACGAGGTGGCCTGTCTGAGTTGGATAAAGCCGGCTTCATCAA
AAGGCAGCTTGTTGAGACACGCCAGATCACCAAGCACGTGGCCCAAATTCTCGATTCACGCATGAACACC
AAGTACGATGAAAATGACAAACTGATTCGAGAGGTGAAAGTTATTACTCTGAAGTCTAAGCTGGTCTCAG
ATTTCAGAAAGGACTTTCAGTTTTATAAGGTGAGAGAGATCAACAATTACCACCATGCGCATGATGCCTA
CCTGAATGCAGTGGTAGGCACTGCACTTATCAAAAAATATCCCAAGCTTGAATCTGAATTTGTTTACGGA
GACTATAAAGTGTACGATGTTAGGAAAATGATCGCAAAGTCTGAGCAGGAAATAGGCAAGGCCACCGCTA
AGTACTTCTTTTACAGCAATATTATGAATTTTTTCAAGACCGAGATTACACTGGCCAATGGAGAGATTCG
GAAGCGACCACTTATCGAAACAAACGGAGAAACAGGAGAAATCGTGTGGGACAAGGGTAGGGATTTCGCG
ACAGTCCGGAAGGTCCTGTCCATGCCGCAGGTGAACATCGTTAAAAAGACCGAAGTACAGACCGGAGGCT
TCTCCAAGGAAAGTATCCTCCCGAAAAGGAACAGCGACAAGCTGATCGCACGCAAAAAAGATTGGGACCC
CAAGAAATACGGCGGATTCGATTCTCCTACAGTCGCTTACAGTGTACTGGTTGTGGCCAAAGTGGAGAAA
GGGAAGTCTAAAAAACTCAAAAGCGTCAAGGAACTGCTGGGCATCACAATCATGGAGCGATCAAGCTTCG
AAAAAAACCCCATCGACTTTCTCGAGGCGAAAGGATATAAAGAGGTCAAAAAAGACCTCATCATTAAGCT
TCCCAAGTACTCTCTCTTTGAGCTTGAAAACGGCCGGAAACGAATGCTCGCTAGTGCGGGCGAGCTGCAG
AAAGGTAACGAGCTGGCACTGCCCTCTAAATACGTTAATTTCTTGTATCTGGCCAGCCACTATGAAAAGC
TCAAAGGGTCTCCCGAAGATAATGAGCAGAAGCAGCTGTTCGTGGAACAACACAAACACTACCTTGATGA
GATCATCGAGCAAATAAGCGAATTCTCCAAAAGAGTGATCCTCGCCGACGCTAACCTCGATAAGGTGCTT
TCTGCTTACAATAAGCACAGGGATAAGCCCATCAGGGAGCAGGCAGAAAACATTATCCACTTGTTTACTC
TGACCAACTTGGGCGCGCCTGCAGCCTTCAAGTACTTCGACACCACCATAGACAGAAAGCGGTACACCTC
TACAAAGGAGGTCCTGGACGCCACACTGATTCATCAGTCAATTACGGGGCTCTATGAAACAAGAATCGAC
CTCTCTCAGCTCGGTGGAGACAGCAGGGCTGACCCCAAGAAGAAGAGGAAGGTGAGTGGTGGAGGAAGTG
GCGGGTCAGGGTCGAGCCTCGCACCAACACCAACCGGTCCAGTACATGAGCCAGTCGGGTCACTGACCCC
GGCACCAGTCCCTCAGCCACTGGATCCAGCGCCCGCAGTGACTCCCGAGGCCAGTCACCTGTTGGAGGAT
CCCGATGAAGAGACGAGCCAGGCTGTCAAAGCCCTTCGGGAGATGGCCGATACTGTGATTCCCCAGAAGG
AAGAGGCTGCAATCTGTGGCCAAATGGACCTTTCCCATCCGCCCCCAAGGGGCCATCTGGATGAGCTGAC
AACCACACTTGAGTCCATGACCGAGGATCTGAACCTGGACTCACCCCTGACCCCGGAATTGAACGAGATT
CTGGATACCTTCCTGAACGACGAGTGCCTCTTGCATGCCTAGAAGAATTCGATCCCTACCGGTTAGTAAT
GAGTTTAAACGGGGGAGGCTAACTGAAACACGGAAGGAGACAATACCGGAAGGAACCCGCGCTATGACGG
CAATAAAAAGACAGAATAAAACGCACGGGTGTTGGGTCGTTTGTTCATAAACGCGGGGTTCGGTCCCAGG
GCTGGCACTCTGTCGATACCCCACCGAGACCCCATTGGGGCCAATACGCCCGCGTTTCTTCCTTTTCCCC
ACCCCACCCCCCAAGTTCGGGTGAAGGCCCAGGGCTCGCAGCCAACGTCGGGGCGGCAGGCCCTCCATAG
TCGGTCGTTCGGCTGCGGCGAGCGGTATCAGCTCACTCAAAGGCGGTAATACGGTTATCCACAGAATCAG
GGGATAACGCAGGAAAGAACATGTGAGCAAAAGGCCAGCAAAAGGCCAGGAACCGTAAAAAGGCCGCGTT
GCTGGCGTTTTTCCATAGGCTCCGCCCCCCTGACGAGCATCACAAAAATCGACGCTCAAGTCAGAGGTGG
CGAAACCCGACAGGACTATAAAGATACCAGGCGTTTCCCCCTGGAAGCTCCCTCGTGCGCTCTCCTGTTC
CGACCCTGCCGCTTACCGGATACCTGTCCGCCTTTCTCCCTTCGGGAAGCGTGGCGCTTTCTCATAGCTC
ACGCTGTAGGTATCTCAGTTCGGTGTAGGTCGTTCGCTCCAAGCTGGGCTGTGTGCACGAACCCCCCGTT
CAGCCCGACCGCTGCGCCTTATCCGGTAACTATCGTCTTGAGTCCAACCCGGTAAGACACGACTTATCGC
CACTGGCAGCAGCCACTGGTAACAGGATTAGCAGAGCGAGGTATGTAGGCGGTGCTACAGAGTTCTTGAA
GTGGTGGCCTAACTACGGCTACACTAGAAGGACAGTATTTGGTATCTGCGCTCTGCTGAAGCCAGTTACC
TTCGGAAAAAGAGTTGGTAGCTCTTGATCCGGCAAACAAACCACCGCTGGTAGCGGTGGTTTTTTTGTTT
GCAAGCAGCAGATTACGCGCAGAAAAAAAGGATCTCAAGAAGATCCTTTGATCTTTTCTACGGGGTCTGA
CGCTCAGTGGAACGAAAACTCACGTTAAGGGATTTTGGTCATGAGATTATCAAAAAGGATCTTCACCTAG
ATCCTTTTAAATTAAAAATGAAGTTTTAAATCAATCTAAAGTATATATGAGTAAACTTGGTCTGACAGTT
ACCAATGCTTAATCAGTGAGGCACCTATCTCAGCGATCTGTCTATTTCGTTCATCCATAGTTGCCTGACT
CCCCGTCGTGTAGATAACTACGATACGGGAGGGCTTACCATCTGGCCCCAGTGCTGCAATGATACCGCGA
GACCCACGCTCACCGGCTCCAGATTTATCAGCAATAAACCAGCCAGCCGGAAGGGCCGAGCGCAGAAGTG
GTCCTGCAACTTTATCCGCCTCCATCCAGTCTATTAATTGTTGCCGGGAAGCTAGAGTAAGTAGTTCGCC
AGTTAATAGTTTGCGCAACGTTGTTGCCATTGCTACAGGCATCGTGGTGTCACGCTCGTCGTTTGGTATG
GCTTCATTCAGCTCCGGTTCCCAACGATCAAGGCGAGTTACATGATCCCCCATGTTGTGCAAAAAAGCGG
TTAGCTCCTTCGGTCCTCCGATCGTTGTCAGAAGTAAGTTGGCCGCAGTGTTATCACTCATGGTTATGGC
AGCACTGCATAATTCTCTTACTGTCATGCCATCCGTAAGATGCTTTTCTGTGACTGGTGAGTACTCAACC
AAGTCATTCTGAGAATAGTGTATGCGGCGACCGAGTTGCTCTTGCCCGGCGTCAATACGGGATAATACCG
CGCCACATAGCAGAACTTTAAAAGTGCTCATCATTGGAAAACGTTCTTCGGGGCGAAAACTCTCAAGGAT
CTTACCGCTGTTGAGATCCAGTTCGATGTAACCCACTCGTGCACCCAACTGATCTTCAGCATCTTTTACT
TTCACCAGCGTTTCTGGGTGAGCAAAAACAGGAAGGCAAAATGCCGCAAAAAAGGGAATAAGGGCGACAC
GGAAATGTTGAATACTCATACTCTTCCTTTTTCAATATTATTGAAGCATTTATCAGGGTTATTGTCTCAT
GAGCGGATACATATTTGAATGTATTTAGAAAAATAAACAAATAGGGGTTCCGCGCACATTTCCCCGAAAA
GTGCCACCTGACGTCGACGGATCGGGAGATCTCCCGATCCCCTATGGTCGACTCTCAGTACAATCTGCTC
TGATGCCGCATAGTTAAGCCAGTATCTGCTCCCTGCTTGTGTGTTGGAGGTCGCTGAGTAGTGCGCGAGC
AAAATTTAAGCTACAACAAGGCAAGGCTTGACCGACAATTGCATGAAGAATCTGCTTAGG
